>Addgene plasmid #74804 | pGWB410 | depositor full sequence | sequence record 141484 | pGWB410 sequence 10868 bps
TTTCACGCCCTTTTAAATATCCGATTATTCTAATAAACGCTCTTTTCTCTTAGGTTTACCCGCCAATATA
TCCTGTCAAACACTGATAGTTTAAACTGAAGGCGGGAAACGACAATCTGATCCAAGCTCAAGCTGCTCTA
GCATTCGCCATTCAGGCTGCGCAACTGTTGGGAAGGGCGATCGGTGCGGGCCTCTTCGCTATTACGCCAG
CTGGCGAAAGGGGGATGTGCTGCAAGGCGATTAAGTTGGGTAACGCCAGGGTTTTCCCAGTCACGACGTT
GTAAAACGACGGCCAGTGCCAAGCTTGCATGCCTGCAGGTCGACTCTAGAGTTATCAACAAGTTTGTACA
AAAAAGCTGAACGAGAAACGTAAAATGATATAAATATCAATATATTAAATTAGATTTTGCATAAAAAACA
GACTACATAATACTGTAAAACACAACATATCCAGTCACTATGGCGGCCCCTCGAGGGGCCGCATTAGGCA
CCCCAGGCTTTACACTTTATGCTTCCGGCTCGTATAATGTGTGGATTTTGAGTTAGGATCCGGCGAGATT
TTCAGGAGCTAAGGAAGCTAAAATGGAGAAAAAAATCACTGGATATACCACCGTTGATATATCCCAATGG
CATCGTAAAGAACATTTTGAGGCATTTCAGTCAGTTGCTCAATGTACCTATAACCAGACCGTTCAGCTGG
ATATTACGGCCTTTTTAAAGACCGTAAAGAAAAATAAGCACAAGTTTTATCCGGCCTTTATTCACATTCT
TGCCCGCCTGATGAATGCTCATCCGGAATTCCGTATGGCAATGAAAGACGGTGAGCTGGTGATATGGGAT
AGTGTTCACCCTTGTTACACCGTTTTCCATGAGCAAACTGAAACGTTTTCATCGCTCTGGAGTGAATACC
ACGACGATTTCCGGCAGTTTCTACACATATATTCGCAAGATGTGGCGTGTTACGGTGAAAACCTGGCCTA
TTTCCCTAAAGGGTTTATTGAGAATATGTTTTTCGTCTCAGCCAATCCCTGGGTGAGTTTCACCAGTTTT
GATTTAAACGTGGCCAATATGGACAACTTCTTCGCCCCCGTTTTCACCATGGGCAAATATTATACGCAAG
GCGACAAGGTGCTGATGCCGCTGGCGATTCAGGTTCATCATGCCGTCTGTGATGGCTTCCATGTCGGCAG
AATGCTTAATGAATTACAACAGTACTGCGATGAGTGGCAGGGCGGGGCGTAAAGATCTGGATCCGGCTTA
CTAAAAGCCAGATAACAGTATGCGTATTTGCGCGCTGATTTTTGCGGTATAAGAATATATACTGATATGT
ATACCCGAAGTATGTCAAAAAGAGGTGTGCTATGAAGCAGCGTATTACAGTGACAGTTGACAGCGACAGC
TATCAGTTGCTCAAGGCATATATGATGTCAATATCTCCGGTCTGGTAAGCACAACCATGCAGAATGAAGC
CCGTCGTCTGCGTGCCGAACGCTGGAAAGCGGAAAATCAGGAAGGGATGGCTGAGGTCGCCCGGTTTATT
GAAATGAACGGCTCTTTTGCTGACGAGAACAGGGACTGGTGAAATGCAGTTTAAGGTTTACACCTATAAA
AGAGAGAGCCGTTATCGTCTGTTTGTGGATGTACAGAGTGATATTATTGACACGCCCGGGCGACGGATGG
TGATCCCCCTGGCCAGTGCACGTCTGCTGTCAGATAAAGTCTCCCGTGAACTTTACCCGGTGGTGCATAT
CGGGGATGAAAGCTGGCGCATGATGACCACCGATATGGCCAGTGTGCCGGTCTCCGTTATCGGGGAAGAA
GTGGCTGATCTCAGCCACCGCGAAAATGACATCAAAAACGCCATTAACCTGATGTTCTGGGGAATATAAA
TGTCAGGCTCCCTTATACACAGCCAGTCTGCAGGTCGACCATAGTGACTGGATATGTTGTGTTTTACAGT
ATTATGTAGTCTGTTTTTTATGCAAAATCTAATTTAATATATTGATATTTATATCATTTTACGTTTCTCG
TTCAGCTTTCTTGTACAAAGTGGTTGATAACAGCGACTACAAGGATGACGATGACAAGGCTTAGAGCTCG
AATTTCCCCGATCGTTCAAACATTTGGCAATAAAGTTTCTTAAGATTGAATCCTGTTGCCGGTCTTGCGA
TGATTATCATATAATTTCTGTTGAATTACGTTAAGCATGTAATAATTAACATGTAATGCATGACGTTATT
TATGAGATGGGTTTTTATGATTAGAGTCCCGCAATTATACATTTAATACGCGATAGAAAACAAAATATAG
CGCGCAAACTAGGATAAATTATCGCGCGCGGTGTCATCTATGTTACTAGATCGGGAATTGGTTCCGGAAC
CAATTCGTAATCATGGTCATAGCTGTTTCCTGTGTGAAATTGTTATCCGCTCACAATTCCACACAACATA
CGAGCCGGAAGCATAAAGTGTAAAGCCTGGGGTGCCTAATGAGTGAGCTAACTCACATTAGGCTGAATTA
GGCGCGCCTATTTCTGAATTCCCGATCTAGTAACATAGATGACACCGCGCGCGATAATTTATCCTAGTTT
GCGCGCTATATTTTGTTTTCTATCGCGTATTAAATGTATAATTGCGGGACTCTAATCATAAAAACCCATC
TCATAAATAACGTCATGCATTACATGTTAATTATTACATGCTTAACGTAATTCAACAGAAATTATATGAT
AATCATCGCAAGACCGGCAACAGGATTCAATCTTAAGAAACTTTATTGCCAAATGTTTGAACGATCGGGG
ATCATCCGGGTCTGTGGCGGGAACTCCACGAAAATATCCGAACGCAGCAAGATATCGCGGTGCATCTCGG
TCTTGCCTGGGCAGTCGCCGCCGACGCCGTTGATGTGGACGCCGGGCCCGATCATATTGTCGCTCAGGAT
CGTGGCGTTGTGCTTGTCGGCCGTTGCTGTCGTAATGATATCGGCACCTTCGACCGCCTGTTCCGCAGAG
ATCCCGTGGGCGAAGAACTCCAGCATGAGATCCCCGCGCTGGAGGATCATCCAGCCGGCGTCCCGGAAAA
CGATTCCGAAGCCCAACCTTTCATAGAAGGCGGCGGTGGAATCGAAATCTCGTGATGGCAGGTTGGGCGT
CGCTTGGTCGGTCATTTCGAACCCCAGAGTCCCGCTCAGAAGAACTCGTCAAGAAGGCGATAGAAGGCGA
TGCGCTGCGAATCGGGAGCGGCGATACCGTAAAGCACGAGGAAGCGGTCAGCCCATTCGCCGCCAAGCTC
TTCAGCAATATCACGGGTAGCCAACGCTATGTCCTGATAGCGGTCCGCCACACCCAGCCGGCCACAGTCG
ATGAATCCAGAAAAGCGGCCATTTTCCACCATGATATTCGGCAAGCAGGCATCGCCATGGGTCACGACGA
GATCATCGCCGTCGGGCATGCGCGCCTTGAGCCTGGCGAACAGTTCGGCTGGCGCGAGCCCCTGATGCTC
TTCGTCCAGATCATCCTGATCGACAAGACCGGCTTCCATCCGAGTACGTGCTCGCTCGATGCGATGTTTC
GCTTGGTGGTCGAATGGGCAGGTAGCCGGATCAAGCGTATGCAGCCGCCGCATTGCATCAGCCATGATGG
ATACTTTCTCGGCAGGAGCAAGGTGAGATGACAGGAGATCCTGCCCCGGCACTTCGCCCAATAGCAGCCA
GTCCCTTCCCGCTTCAGTGACAACGTCGAGCACAGCTGCGCAAGGAACGCCCGTCGTGGCCAGCCACGAT
AGCCGCGCTGCCTCGTCCTGCAGTTCATTCAGGGCACCGGACAGGTCGGTCTTGACAAAAAGAACCGGGC
GCCCCTGCGCTGACAGCCGGAACACGGCGGCATCAGAGCAGCCGATTGTCTGTTGTGCCCAGTCATAGCC
GAATAGCCTCTCCACCCAAGCGGCCGGAGAACCTGCGTGCAATCCATCTTGTTCAATCATGCGAAACGAT
CCAGATCCGGTGCAGATTATTTGGATTGAGAGTGAATATGAGACTCTAATTGGATACCGAGGGGAATTTA
TGGAACGTCAGTGGAGCATTTTTGACAAGAAATATTTGCTAGCTGATAGTGACCTTAGGCGACTTTTGAA
CGCGCAATAATGGTTTCTGACGTATGTGCTTAGCTCATTAAACTCCAGAAACCCGCGGCTGAGTGGCTCC
TTCAACGTTGCGGTTCTGTCAGTTCCAAACGTAAAACGGCTTGTCCCGCGTCATCGGCGGGGGTCATAAC
GTGACTCCCTTAATTCTCCGCTCATGATGAATTCAGAAATAAATTCAGCCTAATTCGGCGTTAATTCAGT
ACATTAAAAACGTCCGCAATGTGTTATTAAGTTGTCTAAGCGTCAATTTGTTTACACCACAATATATCCT
GCCACCAGCCAGCCAACAGCTCCCCGACCGGCAGCTCGGCACAAAATCACCACTCGATACAGGCAGCCCA
TCAGTCCGGGACGGCGTCAGCGGGAGAGCCGTTGTAAGGCGGCAGACTTTGCTCATGTTACCGATGCTAT
TCGGAAGAACGGCAACTAAGCTGCCGGGTTTGAAACACGGATGATCTCGCGGAGGGTAGCATGTTGATTG
TAACGATGACAGAGCGTTGCTGCCTGTGATCAATTCGGGCACGAACCCAGTGGACATAAGCCTGTTCGGT
TCGTAAGCTGTAATGCAAGTAGCGTATGCGCTCACGCAACTGGTCCAGAACCTTGACCGAACGCAGCGGT
GGTAACGGCGCAGTGGCGGTTTTCATGGCTTGTTATGACTGTTTTTTTGGGGTACAGTCTATGCCTCGGG
CATCCAAGCAGCAAGCGCGTTACGCCGTGGGTCGATGTTTGATGTTATGGAGCAGCAACGATGTTACGCA
GCAGGGCAGTCGCCCTAAAACAAAGTTAAACATCATGGGGGAAGCGGTGATCGCCGAAGTATCGACTCAA
CTATCAGAGGTAGTTGGCGTCATCGAGCGCCATCTCGAACCGACGTTGCTGGCCGTACATTTGTACGGCT
CCGCAGTGGATGGCGGCCTGAAGCCACACAGTGATATTGATTTGCTGGTTACGGTGACCGTAAGGCTTGA
TGAAACAACGCGGCGAGCTTTGATCAACGACCTTTTGGAAACTTCGGCTTCCCCTGGAGAGAGCGAGATT
CTCCGCGCTGTAGAAGTCACCATTGTTGTGCACGACGACATCATTCCGTGGCGTTATCCAGCTAAGCGCG
AACTGCAATTTGGAGAATGGCAGCGCAATGACATTCTTGCAGGTATCTTCGAGCCAGCCACGATCGACAT
TGATCTGGCTATCTTGCTGACAAAAGCAAGAGAACATAGCGTTGCCTTGGTAGGTCCAGCGGCGGAGGAA
CTCTTTGATCCGGTTCCTGAACAGGATCTATTTGAGGCGCTAAATGAAACCTTAACGCTATGGAACTCGC
CGCCCGACTGGGCTGGCGATGAGCGAAATGTAGTGCTTACGTTGTCCCGCATTTGGTACAGCGCAGTAAC
CGGCAAAATCGCGCCGAAGGATGTCGCTGCCGACTGGGCAATGGAGCGCCTGCCGGCCCAGTATCAGCCC
GTCATACTTGAAGCTAGACAGGCTTATCTTGGACAAGAAGAAGATCGCTTGGCCTCGCGCGCAGATCAGT
TGGAAGAATTTGTCCACTACGTGAAAGGCGAGATCACCAAGGTAGTCGGCAAATAATGTCTAGCTAGAAA
TTCGTTCAAGCCGACGCCGCTTCGCGGCGCGGCTTAACTCAAGCGTTAGATGCACTAAGCACATAATTGC
TCACAGCCAAACTATCAGGTCAAGTCTGCTTTTATTATTTTTAAGCGTGCATAATAAGCCCTACACAAAT
TGGGAGATATATCATGCATGACCAAAATCCCTTAACGTGAGTTTTCGTTCCACTGAGCGTCAGACCCCGT
AGAAAAGATCAAAGGATCTTCTTGAGATCCTTTTTTTCTGCGCGTAATCTGCTGCTTGCAAACAAAAAAA
CCACCGCTACCAGCGGTGGTTTGTTTGCCGGATCAAGAGCTACCAACTCTTTTTCCGAAGGTAACTGGCT
TCAGCAGAGCGCAGATACCAAATACTGTCCTTCTAGTGTAGCCGTAGTTAGGCCACCACTTCAAGAACTC
TGTAGCACCGCCTACATACCTCGCTCTGCTAATCCTGTTACCAGTGGCTGCTGCCAGTGGCGATAAGTCG
TGTCTTACCGGGTTGGACTCAAGACGATAGTTACCGGATAAGGCGCAGCGGTCGGGCTGAACGGGGGGTT
CGTGCACACAGCCCAGCTTGGAGCGAACGACCTACACCGAACTGAGATACCTACAGCGTGAGCTATGAGA
AAGCGCCACGCTTCCCGAAGGGAGAAAGGCGGACAGGTATCCGGTAAGCGGCAGGGTCGGAACAGGAGAG
CGCACGAGGGAGCTTCCAGGGGGAAACGCCTGGTATCTTTATAGTCCTGTCGGGTTTCGCCACCTCTGAC
TTGAGCGTCGATTTTTGTGATGCTCGTCAGGGGGGCGGAGCCTATGGAAAAACGCCAGCAACGCGGCCTT
TTTACGGTTCCTGGCCTTTTGCTGGCCTTTTGCTCACATGTTCTTTCCTGCGTTATCCCCTGATTCTGTG
GATAACCGTATTACCGCCTTTGAGTGAGCTGATACCGCTCGCCGCAGCCGAACGACCGAGCGCAGCGAGT
CAGTGAGCGAGGAAGCGGAAGAGCGCCTGATGCGGTATTTTCTCCTTACGCATCTGTGCGGTATTTCACA
CCGCATATGGTGCACTCTCAGTACAATCTGCTCTGATGCCGCATAGTTAAGCCAGTATACACTCCGCTAT
CGCTACGTGACTGGGTCATGGCTGCGCCCCGACACCCGCCAACACCCGCTGACGCGCCCTGACGGGCTTG
TCTGCTCCCGGCATCCGCTTACAGACAAGCTGTGACCGTCTCCGGGAGCTGCATGTGTCAGAGGTTTTCA
CCGTCATCACCGAAACGCGCGAGGCAGGGTGCCTTGATGTGGGCGCCGGCGGTCGAGTGGCGACGGCGCG
GCTTGTCCGCGCCCTGGTAGATTGCCTGGCCGTAGGCCAGCCATTTTTGAGCGGCCAGCGGCCGCGATAG
GCCGACGCGAAGCGGCGGGGCGTAGGGAGCGCAGCGACCGAAGGGTAGGCGCTTTTTGCAGCTCTTCGGC
TGTGCGCTGGCCAGACAGTTATGCACAGGCCAGGCGGGTTTTAAGAGTTTTAATAAGTTTTAAAGAGTTT
TAGGCGGAAAAATCGCCTTTTTTCTCTTTTATATCAGTCACTTACATGTGTGACCGGTTCCCAATGTACG
GCTTTGGGTTCCCAATGTACGGGTTCCGGTTCCCAATGTACGGCTTTGGGTTCCCAATGTACGTGCTATC
CACAGGAAAGAGACCTTTTCGACCTTTTTCCCCTGCTAGGGCAATTTGCCCTAGCATCTGCTCCGTACAT
TAGGAACCGGCGGATGCTTCGCCCTCGATCAGGTTGCGGTAGCGCATGACTAGGATCGGGCCAGCCTGCC
CCGCCTCCTCCTTCAAATCGTACTCCGGCAGGTCATTTGACCCGATCAGCTTGCGCACGGTGAAACAGAA
CTTCTTGAACTCTCCGGCGCTGCCACTGCGTTCGTAGATCGTCTTGAACAACCATCTGGCTTCTGCCTTG
CCTGCGGCGCGGCGTGCCAGGCGGTAGAGAAAACGGCCGATGCCGGGATCGATCAAAAAGTAATCGGGGT
GAACCGTCAGCACGTCCGGGTTCTTGCCTTCTGTGATCTCGCGGTACATCCAATCAGCTAGCTCGATCTC
GATGTACTCCGGCCGCCCGGTTTCGCTCTTTACGATCTTGTAGCGGCTAATCAAGGCTTCACCCTCGGAT
ACCGTCACCAGGCGGCCGTTCTTGGCCTTCTTCGTACGCTGCATGGCAACGTGCGTGGTGTTTAACCGAA
TGCAGGTTTCTACCAGGTCGTCTTTCTGCTTTCCGCCATCGGCTCGCCGGCAGAACTTGAGTACGTCCGC
AACGTGTGGACGGAACACGCGGCCGGGCTTGTCTCCCTTCCCTTCCCGGTATCGGTTCATGGATTCGGTT
AGATGGGAAACCGCCATCAGTACCAGGTCGTAATCCCACACACTGGCCATGCCGGCCGGCCCTGCGGAAA
CCTCTACGTGCCCGTCTGGAAGCTCGTAGCGGATCACCTCGCCAGCTCGTCGGTCACGCTTCGACAGACG
GAAAACGGCCACGTCCATGATGCTGCGACTATCGCGGGTGCCCACGTCATAGAGCATCGGAACGAAAAAA
TCTGGTTGCTCGTCGCCCTTGGGCGGCTTCCTAATCGACGGCGCACCGGCTGCCGGCGGTTGCCGGGATT
CTTTGCGGATTCGATCAGCGGCCGCTTGCCACGATTCACCGGGGCGTGCTTCTGCCTCGATGCGTTGCCG
CTGGGCGGCCTGCGCGGCCTTCAACTTCTCCACCAGGTCATCACCCAGCGCCGCGCCGATTTGTACCGGG
CCGGATGGTTTGCGACCGCTCACGCCGATTCCTCGGGCTTGGGGGTTCCAGTGCCATTGCAGGGCCGGCA
GACAACCCAGCCGCTTACGCCTGGCCAACCGCCCGTTCCTCCACACATGGGGCATTCCACGGCGTCGGTG
CCTGGTTGTTCTTGATTTTCCATGCCGCCTCCTTTAGCCGCTAAAATTCATCTACTCATTTATTCATTTG
CTCATTTACTCTGGTAGCTGCGCGATGTATTCAGATAGCAGCTCGGTAATGGTCTTGCCTTGGCGTACCG
CGTACATCTTCAGCTTGGTGTGATCCTCCGCCGGCAACTGAAAGTTGACCCGCTTCATGGCTGGCGTGTC
TGCCAGGCTGGCCAACGTTGCAGCCTTGCTGCTGCGTGCGCTCGGACGGCCGGCACTTAGCGTGTTTGTG
CTTTTGCTCATTTTCTCTTTACCTCATTAACTCAAATGAGTTTTGATTTAATTTCAGCGGCCAGCGCCTG
GACCTCGCGGGCAGCGTCGCCCTCGGGTTCTGATTCAAGAACGGTTGTGCCGGCGGCGGCAGTGCCTGGG
TAGCTCACGCGCTGCGTGATACGGGACTCAAGAATGGGCAGCTCGTACCCGGCCAGCGCCTCGGCAACCT
CACCGCCGATGCGCGTGCCTTTGATCGCCCGCGACACGACAAAGGCCGCTTGTAGCCTTCCATCCGTGAC
CTCAATGCGCTGCTTAACCAGCTCCACCAGGTCGGCGGTGGCCCATATGTCGTAAGGGCTTGGCTGCACC
GGAATCAGCACGAAGTCGGCTGCCTTGATCGCGGACACAGCCAAGTCCGCCGCCTGGGGCGCTCCGTCGA
TCACTACGAAGTCGCGCCGGCCGATGGCCTTCACGTCGCGGTCAATCGTCGGGCGGTCGATGCCGACAAC
GGTTAGCGGTTGATCTTCCCGCACGGCCGCCCAATCGCGGGCACTGCCCTGGGGATCGGAATCGACTAAC
AGAACATCGGCCCCGGCGAGTTGCAGGGCGCGGGCTAGATGGGTTGCGATGGTCGTCTTGCCTGACCCGC
CTTTCTGGTTAAGTACAGCGATAACCTTCATGCGTTCCCCTTGCGTATTTGTTTATTTACTCATCGCATC
ATATACGCAGCGACCGCATGACGCAAGCTGTTTTACTCAAATACACATCACCTTTTTAGACGGCGGCGCT
CGGTTTCTTCAGCGGCCAAGCTGGCCGGCCAGGCCGCCAGCTTGGCATCAGACAAACCGGCCAGGATTTC
ATGCAGCCGCACGGTTGAGACGTGCGCGGGCGGCTCGAACACGTACCCGGCCGCGATCATCTCCGCCTCG
ATCTCTTCGGTAATGAAAAACGGTTCGTCCTGGCCGTCCTGGTGCGGTTTCATGCTTGTTCCTCTTGGCG
TTCATTCTCGGCGGCCGCCAGGGCGTCGGCCTCGGTCAATGCGTCCTCACGGAAGGCACCGCGCCGCCTG
GCCTCGGTGGGCGTCACTTCCTCGCTGCGCTCAAGTGCGCGGTACAGGGTCGAGCGATGCACGCCAAGCA
GTGCAGCCGCCTCTTTCACGGTGCGGCCTTCCTGGTCGATCAGCTCGCGGGCGTGCGCGATCTGTGCCGG
GGTGAGGGTAGGGCGGGGGCCAAACTTCACGCCTCGGGCCTTGGCGGCCTCGCGCCCGCTCCGGGTGCGG
TCGATGATTAGGGAACGCTCGAACTCGGCAATGCCGGCGAACACGGTCAACACCATGCGGCCGGCCGGCG
TGGTGGTGTCGGCCCACGGCTCTGCCAGGCTACGCAGGCCCGCGCCGGCCTCCTGGATGCGCTCGGCAAT
GTCCAGTAGGTCGCGGGTGCTGCGGGCCAGGCGGTCTAGCCTGGTCACTGTCACAACGTCGCCAGGGCGT
AGGTGGTCAAGCATCCTGGCCAGCTCCGGGCGGTCGCGCCTGGTGCCGGTGATCTTCTCGGAAAACAGCT
TGGTGCAGCCGGCCGCGTGCAGTTCGGCCCGTTGGTTGGTCAAGTCCTGGTCGTCGGTGCTGACGCGGGC
ATAGCCCAGCAGGCCAGCGGCGGCGCTCTTGTTCATGGCGTAATGTCTCCGGTTCTAGTCGCAAGTATTC
TACTTTATGCGACTAAAACACGCGACAAGAAAACGCCAGGAAAAGGGCAGGGCGGCAGCCTGTCGCGTAA
CTTAGGACTTGTGCGACATGTCGTTTTCAGAAGACGGCTGCACTGAACGTCAGAAGCCGACTGCACTATA
GCAGCGGAGGGGTTGGATCAAAGTACTTTGATCCCGAGGGGAACCCTGTGGTTGGCATGCACATACAAAT
GGACGAACGGATAAACCT
Features (pLannotate 1.2.2; 31 found; start..end, strand, type, name):
     54..78      -  misc_feature   RB T-DNA repeat: right border repeat from nopaline C58 T-DNA
    144..298     -  CDS            lacZα (fragment): LacZα fragment of β-galactosidase; lacZ fragment
    301..331     -  misc_feature   MCS (fragment): pUC18/19 multiple cloning site
    338..462     +  protein_bind   attR1: mutant version of attR; recombination site for the Gateway® LR reaction LR Clonase™
    499..529     +  promoter       lac UV5 promoter: E. coli lac promoter with an "up" mutation
    554..582     +  promoter       cat promoter (fragment): promoter of the E. coli cat gene encoding chloramphenicol acetyltransferase
    583..1242    +  CDS            CmR: chloramphenicol acetyltransferase; cat; confers resistance to chloramphenicol
   1421..1579    +  CDS            ccdA (fragment): CCDA_ECO57 - Also known as H, letA. Experimental evidence at protein level: Swiss-Prot protein existence level 1. Antitoxin component of a type II toxin-antitoxin (TA) system which inhibits the post-segregational killing (PSK) of plasmid-free cells, also referred to as a plasmid addiction system. Binds to and blocks the activity of CcdB; will also remove bound CcdB protein from the CcdB-GyrA complex by forming a CcdA-CcdB complex, a process termed rejuvenation. Functions as a transcriptional corepressor for the ccdAB operon, repression also requires CcdB (By similarity). From Escherichia coli
   1584..1886    +  CDS            ccdB: CCDB_ECOLI - Also known as G, letB, letD. Experimental evidence at protein level: Swiss-Prot protein existence level 1. Toxic component of a type II toxin-antitoxin (TA) system, functioning in plasmid maintainence. Responsible for the post- segregational killing (PSK) of plasmid-free cells, also referred to as a plasmid addiction system. Half-life of over 2 hours. Cell killing by CcdB is accompanied by filamentation, defects in chromosome and plasmid segregation, defects in cell division, formation of anucleate cells, decreased DNA synthesis and plasmid loss. Interferes with the activity of DN
   1930..2054    -  protein_bind   attR2: mutant version of attR; recombination site for the Gateway® LR reaction LR Clonase™
   2064..2088    +  CDS            3xFLAG (fragment): three tandem FLAG® epitope tags, followed by an enterokinase cleavage site
   2110..2362    +  terminator     NOS terminator: nopaline synthase terminator and poly(A) signal
   2418..2440    -  protein_bind   lac operator (fragment): The lac repressor binds to the lac operator to inhibit transcription in E. coli. This inhibition can be relieved by adding lactose or isopropyl-β-D-thiogalactopyranoside (IPTG). lac repressor encoded by lacI
   2444..2474    -  promoter       lac promoter: promoter for the E. coli lac operon
   2489..2510    -  protein_bind   CAP binding site: CAP binding activates transcription in the presence of cAMP. E. coli catabolite activator protein
   2544..2796    -  terminator     NOS terminator: nopaline synthase terminator and poly(A) signal
   2803..3009    -  CDS            ocd (fragment): OCD_AGRFC - Experimental evidence at protein level: Swiss-Prot protein existence level 1. Catalyzes the conversion of L-ornithine into L-proline with release of ammonia. Is involved in the utilization of nopaline, a catabolic pathway that proceeds through L-arginine and L-ornithine to L-proline. Nopaline is a predominant opine in plant cells transformed with Ti plasmid pTiC58. From Agrobacterium fabrum (strain C58 / ATCC 33970) (Agrobacterium tumefaciens (strain C58)).
   3016..3165    -  CDS            ble (fragment): BLE_KLEPN - Experimental evidence at protein level: Swiss-Prot protein existence level 1. Binding protein with a strong affinity to the bleomycin family of antibiotics. Binds to CL990; an antimitotic-antibiotic compound. From Klebsiella pneumoniae.
   3186..3980    -  CDS            NeoR/KanR: aminoglycoside phosphotransferase from Tn5; aph(3')-II (or nptII); confers resistance to neomycin, kanamycin, and G418 (Geneticin®)
   4001..4184    -  promoter       NOS promoter: nopaline synthase promoter NOS promoter
   4390..4414    -  misc_feature   LB T-DNA repeat: left border repeat from nopaline C58 T-DNA
   4673..4696    +  promoter       Pc promoter (fragment): intI1 (promoter lies within the coding sequence); class 1 integron promoter
   4872..4928    +  CDS            GmR (fragment): gentamycin acetyltransferase; aacC1; confers resistance to gentamycin
   4939..5726    +  CDS            SmR (fragment): aminoglycoside adenylyltransferase (Murphy, 1985); aadA; confers resistance to spectinomycin and streptomycin
   5972..6560    +  rep_origin     ori: high-copy-number ColE1/pMB1/pBR322/pUC origin of replication
   6746..6886    -  misc_feature   bom: basis of mobility region from pBR322
   6988..7027    -  CDS            rop (fragment): Rop protein, which maintains plasmids at low copy number; rop
   7230..7424    -  rep_origin     pVS1 oriV: origin of replication for the Pseudomonas plasmid pVS1 (Heeb et al., 2000)
   7490..8563    -  CDS            pVS1 RepA: replication protein from the Pseudomonas plasmid pVS1 (Heeb et al., 2000)
   8992..9621    -  CDS            pVS1 StaA: stability protein from the Pseudomonas plasmid pVS1 (Heeb et al., 2000)
  10181..10582   -  CDS            Y4CG_SINFN (fragment): Protein inferred from homology: Swiss-Prot protein existence level 3. From Sinorhizobium fredii (strain NBRC 101917 / NGR234).
