[The description below was written by a language model from this plasmid's Addgene catalogue record and pLannotate feature annotations shown in this document.]
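Description:
pGWB410 is an empty Gateway destination binary vector for Agrobacterium-mediated plant transformation, built on the pPZP221 backbone. In this derivative the original gentamycin marker was removed and replaced with a plant kanamycin-resistance cassette. The annotated sequence is about 10.9 kb. Outside the T-DNA, the backbone carries a ColE1/pBR322-type origin with the bom mobilisation region for high-copy replication in E. coli. It also carries the pVS1 oriV, RepA and StaA functions, which support replication and stable maintenance in Agrobacterium. Bacterial selection is by spectinomycin through an aadA (SmR) gene. The unrecombined vector additionally confers chloramphenicol resistance from its Gateway cassette and has to be propagated in a ccdB-tolerant strain.

Between the nopaline-type right and left T-DNA borders lie two units. The first is the Gateway cassette, attR1–CmR–ccdB–attR2, which is followed directly by a FLAG epitope coding sequence (annotated as a short fragment matching 3xFLAG) and a NOS terminator. No promoter sits upstream of attR1. In an LR reaction, the entry-clone insert replaces the CmR/ccdB segment, and loss of the toxic ccdB gene counter-selects against non-recombinants. A stop-less coding sequence then reads through attR2 into the FLAG tag, giving a C-terminal fusion. Because the vector has no promoter of its own, the user supplies one with the insert, for example a genomic fragment containing a gene's native promoter and coding region. The second unit is NOS promoter–NPTII–NOS terminator, in the opposite orientation near the left border, which allows kanamycin selection of transformed plants. Residual lacZα, MCS and lac promoter fragments are cloning remnants. The vector is typically used to express FLAG-tagged proteins in transgenic plants for detection or immunopurification.
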