Addgene plasmid #74804: pGWB410
Purpose: (Empty Backbone) Gateway cloning compatible binary vector for C-terminal fusion with FLAG (no promoter).
Depositing lab: Tsuyoshi Nakagawa. Depositing organization: Shimane University. Publication: Improved Gateway binary vectors: high-performance vectors for creation of fusion constructs in transgenic analysis of plants. Nakagawa T, Suzuki T, Murata S, Nakamura S, Hino T, Maeo K, Tabata R, Kawai T, Tanaka K, Niwa Y, Watanabe Y, Nakamura K, Kimura T, Ishiguro S. Biosci Biotechnol Biochem. 2007 Aug;71(8):2095-100. Epub 2007 Aug 7. 10.1271/bbb.70216 PubMed 17690442.
Backbone
  Vector backbone: pPZP221
  Backbone manufacturer: Hajdukiewicz P., Svab Z. and Maliga P.
  Backbone size (bp): 8500
  Modifications to backbone: gentamycin-resistant marker was removed and kanamycin-resistant marker (NOS promoter:NPTII:NOS terminator) was inserted.
  Vector type: Plant Expression
  Selectable markers: Kanamycin
Growth in bacteria
  Bacterial resistance: Chloramphenicol and Spectinomycin, 25 & 50 μg/mL
  Growth temperature: 37°C
  Growth strain: ccdB Survival
  Copy number: High Copy
Gene/Insert
  Cloning method: Gateway Cloning
Terms and licenses: Academic/Nonprofit Terms; Industry Terms: Not Available to Industry
How to cite: pGWB410 was a gift from Tsuyoshi Nakagawa (Addgene plasmid # 74804 ; http://n2t.net/addgene:74804 ; RRID:Addgene_74804)
