>Addgene plasmid #74804 | pGWB410 | addgene partial sequence | sequence record 152639 | ccdB-Fwd 5'-GCATGATGACCACCGATATG-3'
AATGACATCAAAAACGCCATTAACCTGATGTTCTGGGGAATATAAATGTCAGGCTCCCTTATACACAGCC
AGTCTGCAGGTCGACCATAGTGACTGGATATGTTGTGTTTTACAGTATTATGTAGTCTGTTTTTTATGCA
AAATCTAATTTAATATATTGATATTTATATCATTTTACGTTTCTCGTTCAGCTTTCTTGTACAAAGTGGT
TGATAACAGCGACTACAAGGATGACGATGACAAGGCTTAGAGCTCGAATTTCCCCGATCGTTCAAACATT
